>Addgene plasmid #182862 | mEYFP-(L)-mCherry2-(L)-mEGFP-(L)-mApple | addgene full sequence | sequence record 360032 | Addgene NGS Result
ATCGGGAGATCTCCCGATCCCCTATGGTGCACTCTCAGTACAATCTGCTCTGATGCCGCATAGTTAAGCC
AGTATCTGCTCCCTGCTTGTGTGTTGGAGGTCGCTGAGTAGTGCGCGAGCAAAATTTAAGCTACAACAAG
GCAAGGCTTGACCGACAATTGCATGAAGAATCTGCTTAGGGTTAGGCGTTTTGCGCTGCTTCGCGATGTA
CGGGCCAGATATACGCGTTGACATTGATTATTGACTAGTTATTAATAGTAATCAATTACGGGGTCATTAG
TTCATAGCCCATATATGGAGTTCCGCGTTACATAACTTACGGTAAATGGCCCGCCTGGCTGACCGCCCAA
CGACCCCCGCCCATTGACGTCAATAATGACGTATGTTCCCATAGTAACGCCAATAGGGACTTTCCATTGA
CGTCAATGGGTGGAGTATTTACGGTAAACTGCCCACTTGGCAGTACATCAAGTGTATCATATGCCAAGTA
CGCCCCCTATTGACGTCAATGACGGTAAATGGCCCGCCTGGCATTATGCCCAGTACATGACCTTATGGGA
CTTTCCTACTTGGCAGTACATCTACGTATTAGTCATCGCTATTACCATGGTGATGCGGTTTTGGCAGTAC
ATCAATGGGCGTGGATAGCGGTTTGACTCACGGGGATTTCCAAGTCTCCACCCCATTGACGTCAATGGGA
GTTTGTTTTGGCACCAAAATCAACGGGACTTTCCAAAATGTCGTAACAACTCCGCCCCATTGACGCAAAT
GGGCGGTAGGCGTGTACGGTGGGAGGTCTATATAAGCAGAGCTCTCTGGCTAACTAGAGAACCCACTGCT
TACTGGCTTATCGAAATTAATACGACTCACTATAGGGAGACCCAAGCTGGCTAGCACGATGAACCGGTCG
CCACCATGGTGAGCAAGGGCGAGGAGCTGTTCACCGGGGTGGTGCCCATCCTGGTCGAGCTGGACGGCGA
CGTAAACGGCCACAAGTTCAGCGTGTCCGGCGAGGGCGAGGGCGATGCCACCTACGGCAAGCTGACCCTG
AAGTTCATCTGCACCACCGGCAAGCTGCCCGTGCCCTGGCCCACCCTCGTGACCACCTTCGGCTACGGCC
TGCAGTGCTTCGCCCGCTACCCCGACCACATGAAGCAGCACGACTTCTTCAAGTCCGCCATGCCCGAAGG
CTACGTCCAGGAGCGCACCATCTTCTTCAAGGACGACGGCAACTACAAGACCCGCGCCGAGGTGAAGTTC
GAGGGCGACACCCTGGTGAACCGCATCGAGCTGAAGGGCATCGACTTCAAGGAGGACGGCAACATCCTGG
GGCACAAGCTGGAGTACAACTACAACAGCCACAACGTCTATATCATGGCCGACAAGCAGAAGAACGGCAT
CAAGGTGAACTTCAAGATCCGCCACAACATCGAGGACGGCAGCGTGCAGCTCGCCGACCACTACCAGCAG
AACACCCCCATCGGCGACGGCCCCGTGCTGCTGCCCGACAACCACTACCTGAGCTACCAGTCCAAACTGA
GCAAAGACCCCAACGAGAAGCGCGATCACATGGTCCTGCTGGAGTTCGTGACCGCCGCCGGGATCACTCT
CGGCATGGACGAGCTGTACAAGCCGCCTGCCGCTGCACCACCGGTCTTAAGCATGGTGAGCAAGGGCGAG
GAGGATAACATGGCCATCATCAAGGAGTTCATGCGCTTCAAGGTGCACATGGAGGGCTCCGTGAACGGCC
ACGAGTTCGAGATCGAGGGCGAGGGCGAGGGCCGCCCCTACGAGGGCACCCAGACCGCCAAGCTGAAGGT
GACCAAGGGTGGCCCCCTGCCCTTCGCCTGGGACATCCTGTCCCCTCAGTTCATGTACGGCTCCAAGGCC
TACGTGAAGCACCCCGCCGACATCCCCGACTACTTGAAGCTGTCCTTCCCCGAGGGCTTCAATTGGGAGC
GCGTGATGAACTTCGAGGACGGCGGCGTGGTGACCGTGACCCAGGACTCCTCCCTGCAGGACGGCGAGTT
CATCTACAAGGTGAAGCTGCGCGGCACCAACTTCCCCTCCGACGGCCCCGTAATGCAGTGTCGTACCATG
GGCTGGGAGGCCTCCACTGAGCGGATGTACCCCGAGGACGGCGCCCTGAAGGGCGAGATCAAGCAGAGGC
TGAAGCTGAAGGACGGCGGCCACTACGACGCTGAGGTCAAGACCACCTACAAGGCCAAGAAGCCCGTGCA
GCTGCCCGGCGCCTACAACGTCGACATCAAGTTGGACATCCTTTCCCACAACGAGGACTACACCATCGTG
GAACAGTACGAACGCGCCGAGGGCCGCCACTCCACCGGCGGCATGGACGAGCTGTACAAGCCGCCTGCCG
CTGCACCACCGGTGGTACCCATGGTGAGCAAGGGCGAGGAGCTGTTCACCGGGGTGGTGCCCATCCTGGT
CGAGCTGGACGGCGACGTAAACGGCCACAAGTTCAGCGTGTCCGGCGAGGGCGAGGGCGATGCCACCTAC
GGCAAGCTGACCCTGAAGTTCATCTGCACCACCGGCAAGCTGCCCGTGCCCTGGCCCACCCTCGTGACCA
CCCTGACCTACGGCGTGCAGTGCTTCAGCCGCTACCCCGACCACATGAAGCAGCACGACTTCTTCAAGTC
CGCCATGCCCGAAGGCTACGTCCAGGAGCGCACCATCTTCTTCAAGGACGACGGCAACTACAAGACCCGC
GCCGAGGTGAAGTTCGAGGGCGACACCCTGGTGAACCGCATCGAGCTGAAGGGCATCGACTTCAAGGAGG
ACGGCAACATCCTGGGGCACAAGCTGGAGTACAACTACAACAGCCACAACGTCTATATCATGGCCGACAA
GCAGAAGAACGGCATCAAGGTGAACTTCAAGATCCGCCACAACATCGAGGACGGCAGCGTGCAGCTCGCC
GACCACTACCAGCAGAACACCCCCATCGGCGACGGCCCCGTGCTGCTGCCCGACAACCACTACCTGAGCA
CCCAGTCCAAGCTGAGCAAAGACCCCAACGAGAAGCGCGATCACATGGTCCTGCTGGAGTTCGTGACCGC
CGCCGGGATCACTCTCGGCATGGACGAGCTGTACAAGCCGCCTGCCGCTGCACCACCGGTGGATCCCATG
GTGAGCAAGGGCGAGGAGAATAACATGGCCATCATCAAGGAGTTCATGCGCTTCAAGGTGCACATGGAGG
GCTCCGTGAACGGCCACGAGTTCGAGATCGAGGGCGAGGGCGAGGGCCGCCCCTACGAGGCCTTTCAGAC
CGCTAAGCTGAAGGTGACCAAGGGTGGCCCCCTGCCCTTCGCCTGGGACATCCTGTCCCCTCAGTTCATG
TACGGCTCCAAGGTCTACATTAAGCACCCAGCCGACATCCCCGACTACTTCAAGCTGTCCTTCCCCGAGG
GCTTCAGGTGGGAGCGCGTGATGAACTTCGAGGACGGCGGCATTATTCACGTTAACCAGGACTCCTCCCT
GCAGGACGGCGTGTTCATCTACAAGGTGAAGCTGCGCGGCACCAACTTCCCCTCCGACGGCCCCGTAATG
CAGAAGAAGACCATGGGCTGGGAGGCCTCCGAGGAGCGGATGTACCCCGAGGACGGCGCCCTGAAGAGCG
AGATCAAGAAGAGGCTGAAGCTGAAGGACGGCGGCCACTACGCCGCCGAGGTCAAGACCACCTACAAGGC
CAAGAAGCCCGTGCAGCTGCCCGGCGCCTACATCGTCGACATCAAGTTGGACATCGTGTCCCACAACGAG
GACTACACCATCGTGGAACAGTACGAACGCGCCGAGGGCCGCCACTCCACCGGCGGCATGGACGAGCTGT
ACAAGGGTGGCGGAGGGTCCGAATTCTGCAGATATCCAGCACAGTGGCGGCCGCTCGAGTCTAGAGGGCC
CGTTTAAACCCGCTGATCAGCCTCGACTGTGCCTTCTAGTTGCCAGCCATCTGTTGTTTGCCCCTCCCCC
GTGCCTTCCTTGACCCTGGAAGGTGCCACTCCCACTGTCCTTTCCTAATAAAATGAGGAAATTGCATCGC
ATTGTCTGAGTAGGTGTCATTCTATTCTGGGGGGTGGGGTGGGGCAGGACAGCAAGGGGGAGGATTGGGA
AGACAATAGCAGGCATGCTGGGGATGCGGTGGGCTCTATGGCTTCTGAGGCGGAAAGAACCAGCTGGGGC
TCTAGGGGGTATCCCC
[124 nt withheld, positions 4217-4340]
C
[91 nt withheld, positions 4342-4432]
A
[49 nt withheld, positions 4434-4482]
CCTTTGACGTTGGAGTCCACGTTCTTT
[37 nt withheld, positions 4510-4546]
ACCCTATCTCGGTCTATTCTTTTGATTTATAAGGGATTTTGCCGATTTCGGCCTATTGGTTAAAAAATGA
GCTGATTTAACAAAAATTTAACGCGAATTAATTCTGTGGAATGTGTGTCAGTTAGGGTGTGGAAAGTCCC
CAGGCTCCCCAGCAGGCAGAAGTATGCAAAGCATGCATCTCAATTAGTCAGCAACCAGGTGTGGAAAGTC
CCCAGGCTCCCCAGCAGGCAGAAGTATGCAAAGCATGCATCTCAATTAGTCAGCAACCATAGTCCCGCCC
CTAACTCCGCCCATCCCGCCCCTAACTCCGCCCAGTTCCGCCCATTCTCCGCCCCATGGCTGACTAATTT
TTTTTATTTATGCAGAGGCCGAGGCCGCCTCTGCCTCTGAGCTATTCCAGAAGTAGTGAGGAGGCTTTTT
TGGAGGCCTAGGCTTTTGCAAAAAGCTCCCGGGAGCTTGTATATCCATTTTCGGATCTGATCAAGAGACA
GGATGAGGATCGTTTCGCATGATTGAACAAGATGGATTGCACGCAGGTTCTCCGGCCGCTTGGGTGGAGA
GGCTATTCGGCTATGACTGGGCACAACAGACAATCGGCTGCTCTGATGCCGCCGTGTTCCGGCTGTCAGC
GCAGGGGCGCCCGGTTCTTTTTGTCAAGACCGACCTGTCCGGTGCCCTGAATGAACTGCAGGACGAGGCA
GCGCGGCTATCGTGGCTGGCCACGACGGGCGTTCCTTGCGCAGCTGTGCTCGACGTTGTCACTGAAGCGG
GAAGGGACTGGCTGCTATTGGGCGAAGTGCCGGGGCAGGATCTCCTGTCATCTCACCTTGCTCCTGCCGA
GAAAGTATCCATCATGGCTGATGCAATGCGGCGGCTGCATACGCTTGATCCGGCTACCTGCCCATTCGAC
CACCAAGCGAAACATCGCATCGAGCGAGCACGTACTCGGATGGAAGCCGGTCTTGTCGATCAGGATGATC
TGGACGAAGAGCATCAGGGGCTCGCGCCAGCCGAACTGTTCGCCAGGCTCAAGGCGCGCATGCCCGACGG
CGAGGATCTCGTCGTGACCCATGGCGATGCCTGCTTGCCGAATATCATGGTGGAAAATGGCCGCTTTTCT
GGATTCATCGACTGTGGCCGGCTGGGTGTGGCGGACCGCTATCAGGACATAGCGTTGGCTACCCGTGATA
TTGCTGAAGAGCTTGGCGGCGAATGGGCTGACCGCTTCCTCGTGCTTTACGGTATCGCCGCTCCCGATTC
GCAGCGCATCGCCTTCTATCGCCTTCTTGACGAGTTCTTCTGAGCGGGACTCTGGGGTTCGAAATGACCG
ACCAAGCGACGCCCAACCTGCCATCACGAGATTTCGATTCCACCGCCGCCTTCTATGAAAGGTTGGGCTT
CGGAATCGTTTTCCGGGACGCCGGCTGGATGATCCTCCAGCGCGGGGATCTCATGCTGGAGTTCTTCGCC
CACCCCAACTTGTTTATTGCAGCTTATAATGGTTACAAATAAAGCAATAGCATCACAAATTTCACAAATA
AAGCATTTTTTTCACTGCATTCTAGTTGTGGTTTGTCCAAACTCATCAATGTATCTTATCATGTCTGTAT
ACCGTCGACCTCTAGCTAGAGCTTGGCGTAATCATGGTCATAGCTGTTTCCTGTGTGAAATTGTTATCCG
CTCACAATTCCACACAACATACGAGCCGGAAGCATAAAGTGTAAAGCCTGGGGTGCCTAATGAGTGAGCT
AACTCACATTAATTGCGTTGCGCTCACTGCCCGCTTTCCAGTCGGGAAACCTGTCGTGCCAGCTGCATTA
ATGAATCGGCCAACGCGCGGGGAGAGGCGGTTTGCGTATTGGGCGCTCTTCCGCTTCCTCGCTCACTGAC
TCGCTGCGCTCGGTCGTTCGGCTGCGGCGAGCGGTATCAGCTCACTCAAAGGCGGTAATACGGTTATCCA
CAGAATCAGGGGATAACGCAGGAAAGAACATGTGAGCAAAAGGCCAGCAAAAGGCCAGGAACCGTAAAAA
GGCCGCGTTGCTGGCGTTTTTCCATAGGCTCCGCCCCCCTGACGAGCATCACAAAAATCGACGCTCAAGT
CAGAGGTGGCGAAACCCGACAGGACTATAAAGATACCAGGCGTTTCCCCCTGGAAGCTCCCTCGTGCGCT
CTCCTGTTCCGACCCTGCCGCTTACCGGATACCTGTCCGCCTTTCTCCCTTCGGGAAGCGTGGCGCTTTC
TCATAGCTCACGCTGTAGGTATCTCAGTTCGGTGTAGGTCGTTCGCTCCAAGCTGGGCTGTGTGCACGAA
CCCCCCGTTCAGCCCGACCGCTGCGCCTTATCCGGTAACTATCGTCTTGAGTCCAACCCGGTAAGACACG
ACTTATCGCCACTGGCAGCAGCCACTGGTAACAGGATTAGCAGAGCGAGGTATGTAGGCGGTGCTACAGA
GTTCTTGAAGTGGTGGCCTAACTACGGCTACACTAGAAGAACAGTATTTGGTATCTGCGCTCTGCTGAAG
CCAGTTACCTTCGGAAAAAGAGTTGGTAGCTCTTGATCCGGCAAACAAACCACCGCTGGTAGCGGTGGTT
TTTTTGTTTGCAAGCAGCAGATTACGCGCAGAAAAAAAGGATCTCAAGAAGATCCTTTGATCTTTTCTAC
GGGGTCTGACGCTCAGTGGAACGAAAACTCACGTTAAGGGATTTTGGTCATGAGATTATCAAAAAGGATC
TTCACCTAGATCCTTTTAAATTAAAAATGAAGTTTTAAATCAATCTAAAGTATATATGAGTAAACTTGGT
CTGACAGTTACCAATGCTTAATCAGTGAGGCACCTATCTCAGCGATCTGTCTATTTCGTTCATCCATAGT
TGCCTGACTCCCCGTCGTGTAGATAACTACGATACGGGAGGGCTTACCATCTGGCCCCAGTGCTGCAATG
ATACCGCGAGACCCACGCTCACCGGCTCCAGATTTATCAGCAATAAACCAGCCAGCCGGAAGGGCCGAGC
GCAGAAGTGGTCCTGCAACTTTATCCGCCTCCATCCAGTCTATTAATTGTTGCCGGGAAGCTAGAGTAAG
TAGTTCGCCAGTTAATAGTTTGCGCAACGTTGTTGCCATTGCTACAGGCATCGTGGTGTCACGCTCGTCG
TTTGGTATGGCTTCATTCAGCTCCGGTTCCCAACGATCAAGGCGAGTTACATGATCCCCCATGTTGTGCA
AAAAAGCGGTTAGCTCCTTCGGTCCTCCGATCGTTGTCAGAAGTAAGTTGGCCGCAGTGTTATCACTCAT
GGTTATGGCAGCACTGCATAATTCTCTTACTGTCATGCCATCCGTAAGATGCTTTTCTGTGACTGGTGAG
TACTCAACCAAGTCATTCTGAGAATAGTGTATGCGGCGACCGAGTTGCTCTTGCCCGGCGTCAATACGGG
ATAATACCGCGCCACATAGCAGAACTTTAAAAGTGCTCATCATTGGAAAACGTTCTTCGGGGCGAAAACT
CTCAAGGATCTTACCGCTGTTGAGATCCAGTTCGATGTAACCCACTCGTGCACCCAACTGATCTTCAGCA
TCTTTTACTTTCACCAGCGTTTCTGGGTGAGCAAAAACAGGAAGGCAAAATGCCGCAAAAAAGGGAATAA
GGGCGACACGGAAATGTTGAATACTCATACTCTTCCTTTTTCAATATTATTGAAGCATTTATCAGGGTTA
TTGTCTCATGAGCGGATACATATTTGAATGTATTTAGAAAAATAAACAAATAGGGGTTCCGCGCACATTT
CCCCGAAAAGTGCCACCTGACGTCGACGG
Features (pLannotate 1.2.2; 23 found; start..end, strand, type, name):
     23..75      -  misc_feature   bom (fragment): basis of mobility region from pBR322
    230..609     +  enhancer       CMV enhancer: human cytomegalovirus immediate early enhancer
    610..813     +  promoter       CMV promoter: human cytomegalovirus (CMV) immediate early promoter
    809..842     +  LTR            5' LTR (truncated) (fragment): truncated 5' long terminal repeat (LTR) from HIV-1
    858..876     +  promoter       T7 promoter: promoter for bacteriophage T7 RNA polymerase
    916..1632    +  CDS            mEYFP: mEYFP is a basic (constitutively fluorescent) yellow fluorescent protein published in 2002, derived from Aequorea victoria. It is reported to be a very rapidly-maturing monomer.
   1663..2370    +  CDS            mCherry2: mCherry2 is a basic (constitutively fluorescent) red fluorescent protein published in 2017, derived from Discosoma sp.. It has very low acid sensitivity.
   2401..3117    +  CDS            mEGFP: mEGFP is a basic (constitutively fluorescent) green fluorescent protein published in 2002, derived from Aequorea victoria. It has moderate acid sensitivity.
   3148..3855    +  CDS            mApple: mApple is a basic (constitutively fluorescent) red fluorescent protein published in 2008, derived from Discosoma sp.. It is reported to be a rapidly-maturing monomer with high acid sensitivity.
   3947..4171    +  polyA_signal   bGH poly(A) signal: bovine growth hormone polyadenylation signal
   4175..4196    +  promoter       SV40 promoter (fragment): SV40 enhancer and early promoter
   4217..4645    +  rep_origin     f1 ori (sequence partly withheld): f1 bacteriophage origin of replication; arrow indicates direction of (+) strand synthesis
   4659..4988    +  promoter       SV40 promoter: SV40 enhancer and early promoter
   5055..5846    +  CDS            neo: KKA2_KLEPN - Also known as kan, nptII. Experimental evidence at protein level: Swiss-Prot protein existence level 1. Resistance to kanamycin, neomycin, paromomycin, ribostamycin, butirosin and gentamicin B. From Klebsiella pneumoniae.
   5870..6028    +  CDS            ble (fragment): BLE_KLEPN - Experimental evidence at protein level: Swiss-Prot protein existence level 1. Binding protein with a strong affinity to the bleomycin family of antibiotics. Binds to CL990; an antimitotic-antibiotic compound. From Klebsiella pneumoniae.
   6023..6144    +  polyA_signal   SV40 poly(A) signal: SV40 polyadenylation signal
   6217..6233    -  protein_bind   lac operator: The lac repressor binds to the lac operator to inhibit transcription in E. coli. This inhibition can be relieved by adding lactose or isopropyl-β-D-thiogalactopyranoside (IPTG). lac repressor encoded by lacI
   6241..6271    -  promoter       lac promoter: promoter for the E. coli lac operon
   6286..6307    -  protein_bind   CAP binding site: CAP binding activates transcription in the presence of cAMP. E. coli catabolite activator protein
   6320..6412    -  CDS            lacI (fragment): lac repressor; lacI; The lac repressor binds to the lac operator to inhibit transcription in E. coli. This inhibition can be relieved by adding lactose or isopropyl-β-D-thiogalactopyranoside (IPTG).
   6595..7183    -  rep_origin     ori: high-copy-number ColE1/pMB1/pBR322/pUC origin of replication
   7354..8214    -  CDS            AmpR: β-lactamase; bla; confers resistance to ampicillin, carbenicillin, and related antibiotics
   8215..8319    -  promoter       AmpR promoter: bla
