[The description below was written by a language model from this plasmid's Addgene catalogue record and pLannotate feature annotations shown in this document.]
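Description:
mEYFP-(L)-mCherry2-(L)-mEGFP-(L)-mApple is a mammalian expression plasmid of about 8.4 kb built on the pcDNA3.1+ backbone. It encodes four different monomeric fluorescent proteins joined in tandem as a single polypeptide, which the record calls a "hetero-tetramer". The CMV immediate early enhancer and promoter drive the fusion, and a T7 promoter sits just upstream of the coding region. The four reading frames follow in the order mEYFP (yellow, Aequorea-derived), mCherry2 (red, Discosoma-derived), mEGFP (green) and mApple (red). Short gaps of equal length separate them in the annotation, consistent with the "(L)" linkers in the name, although the record does not describe the linker composition. The bovine growth hormone polyadenylation signal terminates the transcript. The cloning sites used to assemble the insert are not recorded.

The plasmid is propagated in E. coli through a high-copy ColE1/pUC-type origin with ampicillin selection (AmpR under its own bla promoter). It also carries an f1 origin. An SV40 promoter–neo–SV40 poly(A) cassette provides a marker for G418 selection of stably transfected mammalian cells. Several short annotations are fragmentary matches: the truncated HIV-1 LTR, ble, lacI and bom. Together with the small lac promoter/operator and CAP-site elements, these appear to be residual or incidental backbone sequence rather than functional parts.

Because all four fluorophores are held in one molecule at fixed 1:1:1:1 stoichiometry, the construct fits the role of a reference for complete co-diffusion and cross-correlation of four spectral species. This matches the associated work on multicolor fluorescence fluctuation spectroscopy with spectral detection in living cells.
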