Addgene plasmid #182862: mEYFP-(L)-mCherry2-(L)-mEGFP-(L)-mApple
Purpose: Hetero-tetramer expression vector
Depositing lab: Salvatore Chiantia. Publication: Multicolor fluorescence fluctuation spectroscopy in living cells via spectral detection. Dunsing V, Petrich A, Chiantia S. Elife. 2021 Sep 8;10. pii: 69687. doi: 10.7554/eLife.69687. PubMed 34494547.
Backbone
  Vector backbone: pcDNA3.1+
  Vector type: Mammalian Expression
Growth in bacteria
  Bacterial resistance: Ampicillin, 100 μg/mL
  Growth temperature: 37°C
  Growth strain: DH5alpha
  Copy number: High Copy
Gene/Insert
  Gene/Insert name: mEYFP-mCherry2-mEGFP-mApple
  Species: Other
  Cloning method: Restriction Enzyme; 5′ cloning site Unknown (unknown if destroyed); 3′ cloning site Unknown (unknown if destroyed)
Terms and licenses: Academic/Nonprofit Terms; Industry Terms: Not Available to Industry
How to cite: mEYFP-(L)-mCherry2-(L)-mEGFP-(L)-mApple was a gift from Salvatore Chiantia (Addgene plasmid # 182862 ; http://n2t.net/addgene:182862 ; RRID:Addgene_182862)
